>Addgene plasmid #141323 | pENTR-TARDBP-G287A | addgene full sequence | sequence record 300249 | Addgene NGS Result
CTTTCCTGCGTTATCCCCTGATTCTGTGGATAACCGTATTACCGCCTTTGAGTGAGCTGATACCGCTCGC
CGCAGCCGAACGACCGAGCGCAGCGAGTCAGTGAGCGAGGAAGCGGAAGAGCGCCCAATACGCAAACCGC
CTCTCCCCGCGCGTTGGCCGATTCATTAATGCAGCTGGCACGACAGGTTTCCCGACTGGAAAGCGGGCAG
TGAGCGCAACGCAATTAATACGCGTACCGCTAGCCAGGAAGAGTTTGTAGAAACGCAAAAAGGCCATCCG
TCAGGATGGCCTTCTGCTTAGTTTGATGCCTGGCAGTTTATGGCGGGCGTCCTGCCCGCCACCCTCCGGG
CCGTTGCTTCACAACGTTCAAATCCGCTCCCGGCGGATTTGTCCTACTCAGGAGAGCGTTCACCGACAAA
CAACAGATAAAACGAAAGGCCCAGTCTTCCGACTGAGCCTTTCGTTTTATTTGATGCCTGGCAGTTCCCT
ACTCTCGCGTTAACGCTAGCATGGATGTTTTCCCAGTCACGACGTTGTAAAACGACGGCCAGTCTTAAGC
TCGGGCCCCAAATAATGATTTTATTTTGACTGATAGTGACCTGTTCGTTGCAACAAATTGATGAGCAATG
CTTTTTTATAATGCCAACTTTGTACAAAAAAGCAGGCTCCACCATGTCTGAATATATTCGGGTAACCGAA
GATGAGAACGATGAGCCCATTGAAATACCATCGGAAGACGATGGGACGGTGCTGCTCTCCACGGTTACAG
CCCAGTTTCCAGGGGCGTGTGGGCTTCGCTACAGGAATCCAGTGTCTCAGTGTATGAGAGGTGTCCGGCT
GGTAGAAGGAATTCTGCATGCCCCAGATGCTGGCTGGGGAAATCTGGTGTATGTTGTCAACTATCCAAAA
GATAACAAAAGAAAAATGGATGAGACAGATGCTTCATCAGCAGTGAAAGTGAAAAGAGCAGTCCAGAAAA
CATCCGATTTAATAGTGTTGGGTCTCCCATGGAAAACAACCGAACAGGACCTGAAAGAGTATTTTAGTAC
CTTTGGAGAAGTTCTTATGGTGCAGGTCAAGAAAGATCTTAAGACTGGTCATTCAAAGGGGTTTGGCTTT
GTTCGTTTTACGGAATATGAAACACAAGTGAAAGTAATGTCACAGCGACATATGATAGATGGACGATGGT
GTGACTGCAAACTTCCTAATTCTAAGCAAAGCCAAGATGAGCCTTTGAGAAGCAGAAAAGTGTTTGTGGG
GCGCTGTACAGAGGACATGACTGAGGATGAGCTGCGGGAGTTCTTCTCTCAGTACGGGGATGTGATGGAT
GTCTTCATCCCCAAGCCATTCAGGGCCTTTGCCTTTGTTACATTTGCAGATGATCAGATTGCGCAGTCTC
TTTGTGGAGAGGACTTGATCATTAAAGGAATCAGCGTTCATATATCCAATGCCGAACCTAAGCACAATAG
CAATAGACAGTTAGAAAGAAGTGGAAGATTTGGTGGTAATCCAGGTGGCTTTGGGAATCAGGCTGGATTT
GGTAATAGCAGAGGGGGTGGAGCTGGTTTGGGAAACAATCAAGGTAGTAATATGGGTGGTGGGATGAACT
TTGGTGCGTTCAGCATTAATCCAGCCATGATGGCTGCCGCCCAGGCAGCACTACAGAGCAGTTGGGGTAT
GATGGGCATGTTAGCCAGCCAGCAGAACCAGTCAGGCCCATCGGGTAATAACCAAAACCAAGGCAACATG
CAGAGGGAGCCAAACCAGGCCTTCGGTTCTGGAAATAACTCTTATAGTGGCTCTAATTCTGGTGCAGCAA
TTGGTTGGGGATCAGCATCCAATGCAGGGTCGGGCAGTGGTTTTAATGGAGGCTTTGGCTCAAGCATGGA
TTCTAAGTCTTCTGGCTGGGGAATGTTGGACCCAGCTTTCTTGTACAAAGTTGGCATTATAAGAAAGCAT
TGCTTATCAATTTGTTGCAACGAACAGGTCACTATCAGTCAAAATAAAATCATTATTTGCCATCCAGCTG
ATATCCCCTATAGTGAGTCGTATTACATGGTCATAGCTGTTTCCTGGCAGCTCTGGCCCGTGTCTCAAAA
TCTCTGATGTTACATTGCACAAGATAAAAATATATCATCATGAACAATAAAACTGTCTGCTTACATAAAC
AGTAATACAAGGGGTGTTATGAGCCATATTCAACGGGAAACGTCGAGGCCGCGATTAAATTCCAACATGG
ATGCTGATTTATATGGGTATAAATGGGCTCGCGATAATGTCGGGCAATCAGGTGCGACAATCTATCGCTT
GTATGGGAAGCCCGATGCGCCAGAGTTGTTTCTGAAACATGGCAAAGGTAGCGTTGCCAATGATGTTACA
GATGAGATGGTCAGACTAAACTGGCTGACGGAATTTATGCCTCTTCCGACCATCAAGCATTTTATCCGTA
CTCCTGATGATGCATGGTTACTCACCACTGCGATCCCCGGAAAAACAGCATTCCAGGTATTAGAAGAATA
TCCTGATTCAGGTGAAAATATTGTTGATGCGCTGGCAGTGTTCCTGCGCCGGTTGCATTCGATTCCTGTT
TGTAATTGTCCTTTTAACAGCGATCGCGTATTTCGTCTCGCTCAGGCGCAATCACGAATGAATAACGGTT
TGGTTGATGCGAGTGATTTTGATGACGAGCGTAATGGCTGGCCTGTTGAACAAGTCTGGAAAGAAATGCA
TAAACTTTTGCCATTCTCACCGGATTCAGTCGTCACTCATGGTGATTTCTCACTTGATAACCTTATTTTT
GACGAGGGGAAATTAATAGGTTGTATTGATGTTGGACGAGTCGGAATCGCAGACCGATACCAGGATCTTG
CCATCCTATGGAACTGCCTCGGTGAGTTTTCTCCTTCATTACAGAAACGGCTTTTTCAAAAATATGGTAT
TGATAATCCTGATATGAATAAATTGCAGTTTCATTTGATGCTCGATGAGTTTTTCTAATCAGAATTGGTT
AATTGGTTGTAACACTGGCAGAGCATTACGCTGACTTGACGGGACGGCGCAAGCTCATGACCAAAATCCC
TTAACGTGAGTTACGCGTCGTTCCACTGAGCGTCAGACCCCGTAGAAAAGATCAAAGGATCTTCTTGAGA
TCCTTTTTTTCTGCGCGTAATCTGCTGCTTGCAAACAAAAAAACCACCGCTACCAGCGGTGGTTTGTTTG
CCGGATCAAGAGCTACCAACTCTTTTTCCGAAGGTAACTGGCTTCAGCAGAGCGCAGATACCAAATACTG
TTCTTCTAGTGTAGCCGTAGTTAGGCCACCACTTCAAGAACTCTGTAGCACCGCCTACATACCTCGCTCT
GCTAATCCTGTTACCAGTGGCTGCTGCCAGTGGCGATAAGTCGTGTCTTACCGGGTTGGACTCAAGACGA
TAGTTACCGGATAAGGCGCAGCGGTCGGGCTGAACGGGGGGTTCGTGCACACAGCCCAGCTTGGAGCGAA
CGACCTACACCGAACTGAGATACCTACAGCGTGAGCTATGAGAAAGCGCCACGCTTCCCGAAGGGAGAAA
GGCGGACAGGTATCCGGTAAGCGGCAGGGTCGGAACAGGAGAGCGCACGAGGGAGCTTCCAGGGGGAAAC
GCCTGGTATCTTTATAGTCCTGTCGGGTTTCGCCACCTCTGACTTGAGCGTCGATTTTTGTGATGCTCGT
CAGGGGGGCGGAGCCTATGGAAAAACGCCAGCAACGCGGCCTTTTTACGGTTCCTGGCCTTTTGCTGGCC
TTTTGCTCACATGTT
Features (pLannotate 1.2.2; 10 found; start..end, strand, type, name):
    121..213     +  CDS            lacI (fragment): lac repressor; lacI; The lac repressor binds to the lac operator to inhibit transcription in E. coli. This inhibition can be relieved by adding lactose or isopropyl-β-D-thiogalactopyranoside (IPTG).
    268..295     -  terminator     rrnB T2 terminator: transcription terminator T2 from the E. coli rrnB gene
    427..470     +  terminator     rrnB T1 terminator: Escherichia coli rrnB; transcription terminator T1 from the E. coli rrnB gene
    517..553     -  CDS            lacZα (fragment): LacZα fragment of β-galactosidase; lacZ fragment
    569..668     +  protein_bind   attL1: mutant version of attL; recombination site for the Gateway® LR reaction LR Clonase™
    674..1915    +  CDS            TARDBP: TADBP_HUMAN - Also known as TDP43. Experimental evidence at protein level: Swiss-Prot protein existence level 1. RNA-binding protein that is involved in various steps of RNA biogenesis and processing (PubMed:23519609). Preferentially binds, via its two RNA recognition motifs RRM1 and RRM2, to GU-repeats on RNA molecules predominantly localized within long introns and in the 3'UTR of mRNAs (PubMed:23519609, PubMed:24240615, PubMed:24464995). In turn, regulates the splicing of many non-coding and protein-coding RNAs including proteins involved in neuronal survival, as well as mRNAs that encode p
   1920..2019    -  protein_bind   attL2: mutant version of attL; recombination site for the Gateway® LR reaction LR Clonase™
   2037..2055    -  promoter       T7 promoter: promoter for bacteriophage T7 RNA polymerase
   2189..2998    +  CDS            KanR: aminoglycoside phosphotransferase; aph(3')-Ia; confers resistance to kanamycin in bacteria or G418 (Geneticin®) in eukaryotes
   3145..3733    +  rep_origin     ori: high-copy-number ColE1/pMB1/pBR322/pUC origin of replication
