[The description below was written by a language model from this plasmid's Addgene catalogue record and pLannotate feature annotations shown in this document.]
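Description:
pENTR-TARDBP-G287A is a Gateway entry clone built on the Invitrogen pDONR221 backbone and carrying the human TARDBP open reading frame, which encodes the RNA-binding protein TDP-43 (also listed as ALS10), with a change recorded as G287A. The record does not say whether this designation refers to an amino-acid or a nucleotide position. The plasmid is about 3.8 kb, smaller than the empty donor vector, as expected once the donor's selection cassette has been replaced by the roughly 1.2 kb insert. It is maintained in E. coli at high copy through a ColE1/pUC-type origin and is selected with kanamycin via an aminoglycoside phosphotransferase (KanR) gene. Part of the plasmid derives from an existing repository ORF clone.

The TARDBP coding sequence sits between attL1 and attL2, the recombination sites used in the Gateway LR reaction, so the ORF can be moved directionally into any attR-containing destination vector. No promoter is positioned to drive the insert: the only one annotated is a T7 promoter downstream of attL2 on the opposite strand. The clone is therefore a shuttle and storage construct, not an expression plasmid. The rrnB T1 and T2 terminators upstream of attL1 shield the cassette from read-through transcription originating in the backbone, and the short lacI and lacZα fragments are non-functional vector remnants. No epitope tags or reporters are annotated. The stated purpose is Gateway cloning of this TARDBP variant, and the construct was deposited in connection with a study mapping protein-complex connectivity in mammalian brain.
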