Addgene plasmid #141323: pENTR-TARDBP-G287A
Purpose: Gateway cloning of TARDBP-G287A
Depositing lab: Mohan Babu. Depositing organization: University of Regina. Publication: BraInMap Elucidates the Macromolecular Connectivity Landscape of Mammalian Brain. Pourhaghighi R, Ash PEA, Phanse S, Goebels F, Hu LZM, Chen S, Zhang Y, Wierbowski SD, Boudeau S, Moutaoufik MT, Malty RH, Malolepsza E, Tsafou K, Nathan A, Cromar G, Guo H, Abdullatif AA, Apicco DJ, Becker LA, Gitler AD, Pulst SM, Youssef A, Hekman R, Havugimana PC, White CA, Blum BC, Ratti A, Bryant CD, Parkinson J, Lage K, Babu M, Yu H, Bader GD, Wolozin B, Emili A. Cell Syst. 2020 Apr 22;10(4):333-350.e14. doi: 10.1016/j.cels.2020.03.003. PubMed 32325033.
Backbone
  Vector backbone: pDONR221
  Backbone manufacturer: Invitrogen
  Backbone size w/o insert (bp): 4762
  Total vector size (bp): 3795
  Vector type: Gateway cloning
Growth in bacteria
  Bacterial resistance: Kanamycin, 50 μg/mL
  Growth temperature: 37°C
  Growth strain: DH5alpha
  Copy number: High Copy
Gene/Insert
  Gene/Insert name: TARDBP-G287A
  Species: H. sapiens (human)
  Insert size (bp): 1245
  Mutation: G287A
  GenBank ID: 23435
  Entrez Gene: TARDBP (a.k.a. ALS10, TDP-43)
  Cloning method: Restriction Enzyme; 5′ cloning site NsbI (not destroyed); 3′ cloning site EcoRV (not destroyed)
  Sequencing primers: 5′ M13 (-21) Forward; 3′ M13 Reverse
Resource information
  A portion of this plasmid was derived from a plasmid made by: Harvard PlasmidID, clone HsCD00079870
Terms and licenses: Academic/Nonprofit Terms; Industry Terms: Not Available to Industry
How to cite: pENTR-TARDBP-G287A was a gift from Mohan Babu (Addgene plasmid # 141323 ; http://n2t.net/addgene:141323 ; RRID:Addgene_141323)
